Addgene plasmid #103311: LSB-hsa-miR-195-3p
Purpose: Used to sense miRNA activity using fluorescence based tools. hsa-miR-195-3p target in 3' UTR of of mKate. miRNA activity can be measured by the repression of mKate2 relative to EBFP2 fluorescent proteins . Plasmid is inherently unstable; please see Depositor Comments
Depositing lab: Ron Weiss. Depositing organization: Massachusetts Institute of Technology. Publication: A mixed antagonistic/synergistic miRNA repression model enables accurate predictions of multi-input miRNA sensor activity. Gam JJ, Babb J, Weiss R. Nat Commun. 2018 Jun 22;9(1):2430. doi: 10.1038/s41467-018-04575-0. PubMed 29934631.
Backbone
  Vector backbone: Low Sensor Backbone (LSB)
  Vector type: Mammalian Expression, Synthetic Biology
Growth in bacteria
  Bacterial resistance: Ampicillin and Kanamycin, 100 & 50 μg/mL
  Growth temperature: 30°C
  Growth strain: NEB Stable
  Copy number: High Copy
Gene/Insert
  Gene/Insert name: hsa-miR-195-3p target
  Species: H. sapiens (human)
  Entrez Gene: MIR195 (a.k.a. MIRN195, miRNA195, mir-195)
  Promoter: EF-1a
  Cloning method: Gibson Cloning
Terms and licenses: Academic/Nonprofit Terms; Industry Terms: Not Available to Industry
Depositor comments: Please note that this plasmid is inherently unstable due to a repeating poly A element. We recommend performing a diagnostic digest on multiple colonies upon receipt. The depositors would like to note the presence of several discrepancies between the depositor sequence and physical plasmid sequence. In particular, the sequences upstream and downstream of the puromycin coding region have 10 bp insertions which do not affect the ability to perform puromycin selection. The sequences for those regions within the physical plasmids are as follows: Upstream of Puro: GAATTCGACCGCCTGTCTCAAGGTGCCACC; Downstream of Puro: GCTTTGAGACTACGCGTGAATTCACTCCTC.
How to cite: LSB-hsa-miR-195-3p was a gift from Ron Weiss (Addgene plasmid # 103311 ; http://n2t.net/addgene:103311 ; RRID:Addgene_103311)
