[The description below was written by a language model from this plasmid's Addgene catalogue record and pLannotate feature annotations shown in this document.]
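Description:
LSB-hsa-miR-195-3p is a mammalian expression plasmid of about 11 kb, built on the Low Sensor Backbone (LSB) and used in synthetic biology as a ratiometric fluorescent sensor of microRNA activity. It is propagated in E. coli from a high-copy ColE1/pUC-type origin and carries both β-lactamase (ampicillin) and aph(3')-Ia (kanamycin) markers, so bacterial selection uses the two antibiotics together. A puromycin N-acetyltransferase gene followed by a rabbit β-globin polyadenylation signal provides selection in mammalian cells. No promoter for this gene is annotated in the feature table.

The payload consists of two parallel transcription units with the same architecture. Each has the human EF-1α core promoter with its intron A, a fluorescent protein coding sequence flanked by Gateway attB1 and attB2 scars (with attB4 upstream of the promoter), and a β-globin 3' region with poly(A) signal. One unit encodes the red protein mKate2 and, according to the record, carries the hsa-miR-195-3p target in its 3' UTR. The target itself is not annotated, but it is consistent with the unannotated gap between attB2 and the β-globin sequence. The other unit encodes the blue protein EBFP2 without a target and acts as an internal reference for delivery and expression. When miR-195-3p is active in a transfected cell, mKate2 output is repressed relative to EBFP2, so the red-to-blue ratio reports miRNA activity.

The depositor warns that the repeated poly(A) element makes the plasmid inherently unstable and prone to rearrangement. The depositor also notes that the physical plasmid differs slightly from the deposited sequence, including short insertions flanking the puromycin coding region that do not impair puromycin selection.
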