Features (pLannotate 1.2.2; 28 found; start..end, strand, type, name):
     87..675     -  rep_origin     ori: high-copy-number ColE1/pMB1/pBR322/pUC origin of replication
    846..1706    -  CDS            AmpR: β-lactamase; bla; confers resistance to ampicillin, carbenicillin, and related antibiotics
   1707..1778    -  promoter       AmpR promoter: bla
   1857..2456    +  CDS            PuroR: puromycin N-acetyltransferase; pac from Streptomyces alboniger; confers resistance to puromycin
   2461..2541    +  CDS            HBB (fragment): HBB_PONPY - Experimental evidence at transcript level: Swiss-Prot protein existence level 2. Involved in oxygen transport from the lung to the various peripheral tissues. From Pongo pygmaeus (Bornean orangutan).
   2612..2667    +  polyA_signal   β-globin poly(A) signal: rabbit β-globin polyadenylation signal (Gil and Proudfoot, 1987)
   3646..3666    +  protein_bind   attB4: mutant version of attB; core recombination site for the Gateway® BP reaction BP Clonase™
   3734..3945    +  promoter       EF-1α core promoter: core promoter for human elongation factor EF-1α
   3946..4884    +  intron         EF-1α intron A: intron upstream of the start codon of human EF-1α
   4911..4931    +  protein_bind   attB1: mutant version of attB; core recombination site for the Gateway® BP reaction BP Clonase™
   4951..5646    +  CDS            mKate2: mKate2 is a basic (constitutively fluorescent) red fluorescent protein published in 2009, derived from Entacmaea quadricolor. It is reported to be a rapidly-maturing monomer with moderate acid sensitivity.
   5666..5690    -  protein_bind   attB2: mutant version of attB; recombination site for the Gateway® BP reaction BP Clonase™
   5834..5908    +  CDS            HBB (fragment): HBB_PONPY - Experimental evidence at transcript level: Swiss-Prot protein existence level 2. Involved in oxygen transport from the lung to the various peripheral tissues. From Pongo pygmaeus (Bornean orangutan).
   5979..6034    +  polyA_signal   β-globin poly(A) signal: rabbit β-globin polyadenylation signal (Gil and Proudfoot, 1987)
   6418..6443    +  misc_feature   SA: splice acceptor site
   7115..7135    +  protein_bind   attB4: mutant version of attB; core recombination site for the Gateway® BP reaction BP Clonase™
   7203..7414    +  promoter       EF-1α core promoter: core promoter for human elongation factor EF-1α
   7415..8353    +  intron         EF-1α intron A: intron upstream of the start codon of human EF-1α
   8380..8400    +  protein_bind   attB1: mutant version of attB; core recombination site for the Gateway® BP reaction BP Clonase™
   8411..9127    +  CDS            EBFP2: EBFP2 is a basic (constitutively fluorescent) blue fluorescent protein published in 2007, derived from Aequorea victoria. It is reported to be a rapidly-maturing monomer with moderate acid sensitivity.
   9135..9159    -  protein_bind   attB2: mutant version of attB; recombination site for the Gateway® BP reaction BP Clonase™
   9163..9243    +  CDS            HBB (fragment): HBB_PONPY - Experimental evidence at transcript level: Swiss-Prot protein existence level 2. Involved in oxygen transport from the lung to the various peripheral tissues. From Pongo pygmaeus (Bornean orangutan).
   9314..9369    +  polyA_signal   β-globin poly(A) signal: rabbit β-globin polyadenylation signal (Gil and Proudfoot, 1987)
   9752..9774    -  protein_bind   lac operator (fragment): The lac repressor binds to the lac operator to inhibit transcription in E. coli. This inhibition can be relieved by adding lactose or isopropyl-β-D-thiogalactopyranoside (IPTG). lac repressor encoded by lacI
   9778..9808    -  promoter       lac promoter: promoter for the E. coli lac operon
   9823..9844    -  protein_bind   CAP binding site: CAP binding activates transcription in the presence of cAMP. E. coli catabolite activator protein
   9857..9896    -  CDS            lacI (fragment): lac repressor; lacI; The lac repressor binds to the lac operator to inhibit transcription in E. coli. This inhibition can be relieved by adding lactose or isopropyl-β-D-thiogalactopyranoside (IPTG).
  10069..10878   +  CDS            KanR: aminoglycoside phosphotransferase; aph(3')-Ia; confers resistance to kanamycin in bacteria or G418 (Geneticin®) in eukaryotes
>Addgene plasmid #103311 | LSB-hsa-miR-195-3p | depositor full sequence | sequence record 195671 | Full Sequence
AATTGAGGGGATAACGCAGGAAAGAACATGTGAGCAAAAGGCCAGCAAAAGGCCAGGAACCGTAAAAAGG
CCGCGTTGCTGGCGTTTTTCCATAGGCTCCGCCCCCCTGACGAGCATCACAAAAATCGACGCTCAAGTCA
GAGGTGGCGAAACCCGACAGGACTATAAAGATACCAGGCGTTTCCCCCTGGAAGCTCCCTCGTGCGCTCT
CCTGTTCCGACCCTGCCGCTTACCGGATACCTGTCCGCCTTTCTCCCTTCGGGAAGCGTGGCGCTTTCTC
ATAGCTCACGCTGTAGGTATCTCAGTTCGGTGTAGGTCGTTCGCTCCAAGCTGGGCTGTGTGCACGAACC
CCCCGTTCAGCCCGACCGCTGCGCCTTATCCGGTAACTATCGTCTTGAGTCCAACCCGGTAAGACACGAC
TTATCGCCACTGGCAGCAGCCACTGGTAACAGGATTAGCAGAGCGAGGTATGTAGGCGGTGCTACAGAGT
TCTTGAAGTGGTGGCCTAACTACGGCTACACTAGAAGAACAGTATTTGGTATCTGCGCTCTGCTGAAGCC
AGTTACCTTCGGAAAAAGAGTTGGTAGCTCTTGATCCGGCAAACAAACCACCGCTGGTAGCGGTGGTTTT
TTTGTTTGCAAGCAGCAGATTACGCGCAGAAAAAAAGGATCTCAAGAAGATCCTTTGATCTTTTCTACGG
GGTCTGACGCTCAGTGGAACGAAAACTCACGTTAAGGGATTTTGGTCATGAGATTATCAAAAAGGATCTT
CACCTAGATCCTTTTAAATTAAAAATGAAGTTTTAAATCAATCTAAAGTATATATGAGTAAACTTGGTCT
GACAGTTACCAATGCTTAATCAGTGAGGCACCTATCTCAGCGATCTGTCTATTTCGTTCATCCATAGTTG
CCTGACTCCCCGTCGTGTAGATAACTACGATACGGGAGGGCTTACCATCTGGCCCCAGTGCTGCAATGAT
ACCGCGAGAACCACGCTCACCGGCTCCAGATTTATCAGCAATAAACCAGCCAGCCGGAAGGGCCGAGCGC
AGAAGTGGTCCTGCAACTTTATCCGCCTCCATCCAGTCTATTAATTGTTGCCGGGAAGCTAGAGTAAGTA
GTTCGCCAGTTAATAGTTTGCGCAACGTTGTTGCCATTGCTACAGGCATCGTGGTGTCACGCTCGTCGTT
TGGTATGGCTTCATTCAGCTCCGGTTCCCAACGATCAAGGCGAGTTACATGATCCCCCATGTTGTGCAAA
AAAGCGGTTAGCTCCTTCGGTCCTCCGATCGTTGTCAGAAGTAAGTTGGCCGCAGTGTTATCACTCATGG
TTATGGCAGCACTGCATAATTCTCTTACTGTCATGCCATCCGTAAGATGCTTTTCTGTGACTGGTGAGTA
CTCAACCAAGTCATTCTGAGAATAGTGTATGCGGCGACCGAGTTGCTCTTGCCCGGCGTCAATACGGGAT
AATACCGCGCCACATAGCAGAACTTTAAAAGTGCTCATCATTGGAAAACGTTCTTCGGGGCGAAAACTCT
CAAGGATCTTACCGCTGTTGAGATCCAGTTCGATGTAACCCACTCGTGCACCCAACTGATCTTCAGCATC
TTTTACTTTCACCAGCGTTTCTGGGTGAGCAAAAACAGGAAGGCAAAATGCCGCAAAAAAGGGAATAAGG
GCGACACGGAAATGTTGAATACTCATACTCTTCCTTTTTCAATATTATTGAAGCATTTATCAGGGTTATT
GTCTCATGAGCGGATACATATTTGAATGTAGCTCCGAATTTCTCGAGGGCTTGTCGACGACGGCGGTCTC
CGTCGTCAGGATCATGAATTCGACCCGCCTGCCACCATGACCGAGTACAAGCCCACGGTGCGCCTCGCCA
CCCGCGACGACGTCCCCCGGGCCGTACGCACCCTCGCCGCCGCGTTCGCCGACTACCCCGCCACGCGCCA
CACCGTCGACCCGGACCGCCACATCGAGCGGGTCACCGAGCTGCAAGAACTCTTCCTCACGCGCGTCGGG
CTCGACATCGGCAAGGTGTGGGTCGCGGACGACGGCGCCGCGGTGGCGGTCTGGACCACGCCGGAGAGCG
TCGAAGCGGGGGCGGTGTTCGCCGAGATCGGCCCGCGCATGGCCGAGTTGAGCGGTTCCCGGCTGGCCGC
GCAGCAACAGATGGAAGGCCTCCTGGCGCCGCACCGGCCCAAGGAGCCCGCGTGGTTCCTGGCCACCGTC
GGCGTCTCGCCCGACCACCAGGGCAAGGGTCTGGGCAGCGCCGTCGTGCTCCCCGGAGTGGAGGCGGCCG
AGCGCGCCGGGGTGCCCGCCTTCCTGGAGACATCCGCGCCCCGCAACCTCCCCTTCTACGAGCGGCTCGG
CTTCACCGTCACCGCCGACGTCGAGGTGCCCGAAGGACCGCGCACCTGGTGCATGACCCGCAAGCCCGGT
GCCTGATACGCGTGAATTCACTCCTCAGGTGCAGGCTGCCTATCAGAAGGTGGTGGCTGGTGTGGCCAAT
GCCCTGGCTCACAAATACCACTGAGATCTTTTTCCCTCTGCCAAAAATTATGGGGACATCATGAAGCCCC
TTGAGCATCTGACTTCTGGCTAATAAAGGAAATTTATTTTCATTGCAATAGTGTGTTGGAATTTTTTGTG
TCTCTCACTCGGAAGGACATATGGGAGGGCAAATCATTTAAAACATCAGAATGAGTATTTGGTTTAGAGT
TTGGCAACATATGCCCATATGCTGGCTGCCATGAACAAAGGTTGGCTATAAAGAGGTCATCAGTATATGA
AACAGCCCCCTGCTGTCCATTCCTTATTCCATAGAAAAGCCTTGACTTGAGGTTAGATTTTTTTTATATT
TTGTTTTGTGTTATTTTTTTCTTTAACATCCCTAAAATTTTCCTTACATGTTTTACTAGCCAGATTTTTC
CTCCTCTCCTGACTACTCCCAGTCATAGCTGTCCCTCTTCTCTTATGGAGATCCCTCGACCTGCAGCCCA
AGCTTGAATTCTCTAGAATTACCCTGTTATCCCTATGCTTGGTTTACCGAGCTCTTATTGGTTTTCAAAC
TTCATTGACTGTGCCCAACGCGCCTGGGAGCTCACGGGGACAGCCCCCCCCCAAAGCCCCCAGGGATGTA
ATTACGTCCCTCCCCCGCTAGGGGGCAGCAGCGAGCCGCCCGGGGCTCCGCTCCGGTCCGGCGCTCCCCC
CGCATCCCCGAGCCGGCAGCGTGCGGGGACAGCCCGGGCACGGGGAAGGTGGCACGGGATCGCTTTCCTC
TGAACGCTTCTCGCTGCTCTTTGAGCCTGCAGACACCTGGGGGGATACGGGGAAAAAGCTAGGCTGAAAG
ACCGGTTCTTAGAATGACACGCGCCTGGGAGCTCACGGGGACAGCCCCCCCCCAAAGCCCCCAGGGATGT
AATTACGTCCCTCCCCCGCTAGGGGGCAGCAGCGAGCCGCCCGGGGCTCCGCTCCGGTCCGGCGCTCCCC
CCGCATCCCCGAGCCGGCAGCGTGCGGGGACAGCCCGGGCACGGGGAAGGTGGCACGGGATCGCTTTCCT
CTGAACGCTTCTCGCTGCTCTTTGAGCCTGCAGACACCTGGGGGGATACGGGGAAAAAGCTAACTTCTGA
GACGACAACTTTGTATAGAAAAGTTGGCTCCGAATTCGCCCTTGACAGCAGAGATCCAGTTTGGTTAATT
AATTGGCTCCGGTGCCCGTCAGTGGGCAGAGCGCACATCGCCCACAGTCCCCGAGAAGTTGTGGGGAGGG
GTCGGCAATTGAACCGGTGCCTAGAGAAGGTGGCGCGGGGTAAACTGGGAAAGTGATGTCGTGTACTGGC
TCCGCCTTTTTCCCGAGGGTGGGGGAGAACCGTATATAAGTGCAGTAGTCGCCGTGAACGTTCTTTTTCG
CAACGGGTTTGCCGCCAGAACACAGGTAAGTGCCGTGTGTGGTTCCCGCGGGCCTGGCCTCTTTACGGGT
TATGGCCCTTGCGTGCCTTGAATTACTTCCACCTGGCTGCAGTACGTGATTCTTGATCCCGAGCTTCGGG
TTGGAAGTGGGTGGGAGAGTTCGAGGCCTTGCGCTTAAGGAGCCCCTTCGCCTCGTGCTTGAGTTGAGGC
CTGGCCTGGGCGCTGGGGCCGCCGCGTGCGAATCTGGTGGCACCTTCGCGCCTGTCTCGCTGCTTTCGAT
AAGTCTCTAGCCATTTAAAATTTTTGATGACCTGCTGCGACGCTTTTTTTCTGGCAAGATAGTCTTGTAA
ATGCGGGCCAAGATCTGCACACTGGTATTTCGGTTTTTGGGGCCGCGGGCGGCGACGGGGCCCGTGCGTC
CCAGCGCACATGTTCGGCGAGGCGGGGCCTGCGAGCGCGGCCACCGAGAATCGGACGGGGGTAGTCTCAA
GCTGGCCGGCCTGCTCTGGTGCCTGGCCTCGCGCCGCCGTGTATCGCCCCGCCCTGGGCGGCAAGGCTGG
CCCGGTCGGCACCAGTTGCGTGAGCGGAAAGATGGCCGCTTCCCGGCCCTGCTGCAGGGAGCTCAAAATG
GAGGACGCGGCGCTCGGGAGAGCGGGCGGGTGAGTCACCCACACAAAGGAAAAGGGCCTTTCCGTCCTCA
GCCGTCGCTTCATGTGACTCCACGGAGTACCGGGCGCCGTCCAGGCACCTCGATTAGTTCTCGAGCTTTT
GGAGTACGTCGTCTTTAGGTTGGGGGGAGGGGTTTTATGCGATGGAGTTTCCCCACACTGAGTGGGTGGA
GACTGAAGTTAGGCCAGCTTGGCACTTGATGTAATTCTCCTTGGAATTTGCCCTTTTTGAGTTTGGATCT
TGGTTCATTCTCAAGCCTCAGACAGTGGTTCAAAGTTTTTTTCTTCCATTTCAGGTGTCGTGAGAAGGGC
GAATTCGACCCAAGTTTGTACAAAAAAGCAGGCTGGATCCAGGTGCCACCATGGTGAGCGAGCTGATTAA
GGAGAACATGCACATGAAGCTGTACATGGAGGGCACCGTGAACAACCACCACTTCAAGTGCACATCCGAG
GGCGAAGGCAAGCCCTACGAGGGCACCCAGACCATGAGAATCAAGGCGGTCGAGGGCGGCCCTCTCCCCT
TCGCCTTCGACATCCTGGCTACCAGCTTCATGTACGGCAGCAAAACCTTCATCAACCACACCCAGGGCAT
CCCCGACTTCTTTAAGCAGTCCTTCCCCGAGGGCTTCACATGGGAGAGAGTCACCACATACGAAGATGGG
GGCGTGCTGACCGCTACCCAGGACACCAGCCTCCAGGACGGCTGCCTCATCTACAACGTCAAGATCAGAG
GGGTGAACTTCCCATCCAACGGCCCTGTGATGCAGAAGAAAACACTCGGCTGGGAGGCCTCCACCGAGAC
ACTGTACCCCGCTGACGGCGGCCTGGAAGGCAGAGCCGACATGGCCCTGAAGCTCGTGGGCGGGGGCCAC
CTGATCTGCAACCTTAAGACCACATACAGATCCAAGAAACCCGCTAAGAACCTCAAGATGCCCGGCGTCT
ACTATGTGGACAGGAGACTGGAAAGAATCAAGGAGGCCGACAAAGAGACATACGTCGAGCAGCACGAGGT
GGCTGTGGCCAGATACTGCGACCTCCCTAGCAAACTGGGGCACAAACTTAATTGAGAATTCTACCACCCA
GCTTTCTTGTACAAAGTGGTACGTCTCAAGACCAGAGGTCTCTGCTTCTGACCGGGGAGCAGCACAGCCA
ATATTGGGGAGCAGCACAGCCAATATTGGGGAGCAGCACAGCCAATATTGGGGAGCAGCACAGCCAATAT
TGGCAACCAGAAGAGACCTGTGCTTCACTCCTCAGGTGCAGGCTGCCTATCAGAAGGTGGTGGCTGGTGT
GGCCAATGCCCTGGCTCACAAATACCACTGAGATCTTTTTCCCTCTGCCAAAAATTATGGGGACATCATG
AAGCCCCTTGAGCATCTGACTTCTGGCTAATAAAGGAAATTTATTTTCATTGCAATAGTGTGTTGGAATT
TTTTGTGTCTCTCACTCGGAAGGACATATGGGAGGGCAAATCATTTAAAACATCAGAATGAGTATTTGGT
TTAGAGTTTGGCAACATATGCCCATATGCTGGCTGCCATGAACAAAGGTTGGCTATAAAGAGGTCATCAG
TATATGAAACAGCCCCCTGCTGTCCATTCCTTATTCCATAGAAAAGCCTTGACTTGAGGTTAGATTTTTT
TTATATTTTGTTTTGTGTTATTTTTTTCTTTAACATCCCTAAAATTTTCCTTACATGTTTTACTAGCCAG
ATTTTTCCTCCTCTCCTGACTACTCCCAGTCATAGCTGTCCCTCTTCTCTTATGGAGATCCCGAGCGGTG
CGTTTTTATGCTTGTAGTATTGTATAATGTTTTTAAGATCCAAGCTTCTGACCTCTTCTCTTCCTCCCAC
AGGGCCTCGAGACAATTGCATCGATGGTACCAGTGAAAGTCTGCAATGAATTCGAGTTGGCGCGCCTGTC
ATTCTAAATCTCTCTTTCAGCCTAAAGCTTTTTCCCCGTATCCCCCCAGGTGTCTGCAGGCTCAAAGAGC
AGCGAGAAGCGTTCAGAGGAAAGCGATCCCGTGCCACCTTCCCCGTGCCCGGGCTGTCCCCGCACGCTGC
CGGCTCGGGGATGCGGGGGGAGCGCCGGACCGGAGCGGAGCCCCGGGCGGCTCGCTGCTGCCCCCTAGCG
GGGGAGGGACGTAATTACATCCCTGGGGGCTTTGGGAGGGGGCTGTCCCCGTGAGCTCCCAGGCGCGCCT
GTCATTCTAAATCTCTCTTTCAGCCTAAAGCTTTTTCCCCGTATCCCCCCAGGTGTCTGCAGGCTCAAAG
AGCAGCGAGAAGCGTTCAGAGGAAAGCGATCCCGTGCCACCTTCCCCGTGCCCGGGCTGTCCCCGCACGC
TGCCGGCTCGGGGATGCGGGGGGAGCGCCGGACCGGAGCGGAGCCCCGGGCGGCTCGCTGCTGCCCCCTA
GCGGGGGAGGGACGTAATTACATCCCTGGGGGCTTTGGGGGGGGGCTGTCCCCGTGAGCTCCCAGGCGCG
CCAACTCGGTACCGTATCGATGTCGACGTTAACGCTAGTGATATCAACTTTGTATAGAAAAGTTGGCTCC
GAATTCGCCCTTGACAGCAGAGATCCAGTTTGGTTAATTAATTGGCTCCGGTGCCCGTCAGTGGGCAGAG
CGCACATCGCCCACAGTCCCCGAGAAGTTGTGGGGAGGGGTCGGCAATTGAACCGGTGCCTAGAGAAGGT
GGCGCGGGGTAAACTGGGAAAGTGATGTCGTGTACTGGCTCCGCCTTTTTCCCGAGGGTGGGGGAGAACC
GTATATAAGTGCAGTAGTCGCCGTGAACGTTCTTTTTCGCAACGGGTTTGCCGCCAGAACACAGGTAAGT
GCCGTGTGTGGTTCCCGCGGGCCTGGCCTCTTTACGGGTTATGGCCCTTGCGTGCCTTGAATTACTTCCA
CCTGGCTGCAGTACGTGATTCTTGATCCCGAGCTTCGGGTTGGAAGTGGGTGGGAGAGTTCGAGGCCTTG
CGCTTAAGGAGCCCCTTCGCCTCGTGCTTGAGTTGAGGCCTGGCCTGGGCGCTGGGGCCGCCGCGTGCGA
ATCTGGTGGCACCTTCGCGCCTGTCTCGCTGCTTTCGATAAGTCTCTAGCCATTTAAAATTTTTGATGAC
CTGCTGCGACGCTTTTTTTCTGGCAAGATAGTCTTGTAAATGCGGGCCAAGATCTGCACACTGGTATTTC
GGTTTTTGGGGCCGCGGGCGGCGACGGGGCCCGTGCGTCCCAGCGCACATGTTCGGCGAGGCGGGGCCTG
CGAGCGCGGCCACCGAGAATCGGACGGGGGTAGTCTCAAGCTGGCCGGCCTGCTCTGGTGCCTGGCCTCG
CGCCGCCGTGTATCGCCCCGCCCTGGGCGGCAAGGCTGGCCCGGTCGGCACCAGTTGCGTGAGCGGAAAG
ATGGCCGCTTCCCGGCCCTGCTGCAGGGAGCTCAAAATGGAGGACGCGGCGCTCGGGAGAGCGGGCGGGT
GAGTCACCCACACAAAGGAAAAGGGCCTTTCCGTCCTCAGCCGTCGCTTCATGTGACTCCACGGAGTACC
GGGCGCCGTCCAGGCACCTCGATTAGTTCTCGAGCTTTTGGAGTACGTCGTCTTTAGGTTGGGGGGAGGG
GTTTTATGCGATGGAGTTTCCCCACACTGAGTGGGTGGAGACTGAAGTTAGGCCAGCTTGGCACTTGATG
TAATTCTCCTTGGAATTTGCCCTTTTTGAGTTTGGATCTTGGTTCATTCTCAAGCCTCAGACAGTGGTTC
AAAGTTTTTTTCTTCCATTTCAGGTGTCGTGAGAAGGGCGAATTCGACCCAAGTTTGTACAAAAAAGCAG
GCTCGCCACCATGGTGAGCAAGGGCGAGGAGCTGTTCACCGGGGTGGTGCCCATCCTGGTCGAGCTGGAC
GGCGACGTAAACGGCCACAAGTTCAGCGTGAGGGGCGAGGGCGAGGGCGATGCCACCAACGGCAAGCTGA
CCCTGAAGTTCATCTGCACCACCGGCAAGCTGCCCGTGCCCTGGCCCACCCTCGTGACCACCCTGAGCCA
CGGCGTGCAGTGCTTCGCCCGCTACCCCGACCACATGAAGCAGCACGACTTCTTCAAGTCCGCCATGCCC
GAAGGCTACGTCCAGGAGCGCACCATCTTCTTCAAGGACGACGGCACCTACAAGACCCGCGCCGAGGTGA
AGTTCGAGGGCGACACCCTAGTGAACCGCATCGAGCTGAAGGGCGTCGACTTCAAGGAGGACGGCAACAT
CCTGGGGCACAAGCTGGAGTACAACTTCAACAGCCACAACATCTATATCATGGCCGTCAAGCAGAAGAAC
GGCATCAAGGTGAACTTCAAGATCCGCCACAACGTGGAGGACGGCAGCGTGCAGCTCGCCGACCACTACC
AGCAGAACACCCCCATCGGCGACGGCCCCGTGCTGCTGCCCGACAGCCACTACCTGAGCACCCAGTCCGT
GCTGAGCAAAGACCCCAACGAGAAGCGCGATCACATGGTCCTGCTGGAGTTCCGCACCGCCGCCGGGATC
ACTCTCGGCATGGACGAGCTGTACAAGTAATACCACCCAGCTTTCTTGTACAAAGTGGTACGCGTGAATT
CACTCCTCAGGTGCAGGCTGCCTATCAGAAGGTGGTGGCTGGTGTGGCCAATGCCCTGGCTCACAAATAC
CACTGAGATCTTTTTCCCTCTGCCAAAAATTATGGGGACATCATGAAGCCCCTTGAGCATCTGACTTCTG
GCTAATAAAGGAAATTTATTTTCATTGCAATAGTGTGTTGGAATTTTTTGTGTCTCTCACTCGGAAGGAC
ATATGGGAGGGCAAATCATTTAAAACATCAGAATGAGTATTTGGTTTAGAGTTTGGCAACATATGCCCAT
ATGCTGGCTGCCATGAACAAAGGTTGGCTATAAAGAGGTCATCAGTATATGAAACAGCCCCCTGCTGTCC
ATTCCTTATTCCATAGAAAAGCCTTGACTTGAGGTTAGATTTTTTTTATATTTTGTTTTGTGTTATTTTT
TTCTTTAACATCCCTAAAATTTTCCTTACATGTTTTACTAGCCAGATTTTTCCTCCTCTCCTGACTACTC
CCAGTCATAGCTGTCCCTCTTCTCTTATGGAGATCCCTCGACCTGCAGCCCAAGCTTGGCGTAATCATGG
TCATAGCTGTTTCCTGTGTGAAATTGTTATCCGCTCACAATTCCACACAACATACGAGCCGGAAGCATAA
AGTGTAAAGCCTGGGGTGCCTAATGAGTGAGCTAACTCACATTAATTGCGTTGCGCTCACTGCCCGCTTT
CCAGTCGGGAAACCTGTCGTGCCAGCGGATCGACAGTACTAAGCTTGGTCTAATACCCAATCTCTCGTCT
TATCCAGATGTTTTATACGCCTCTGGCCCGTGTCTCAAAATCTCTGATGTTACATTGCACAAGATAAAAT
AATATCATCATGAACAATAAAACTGTCTGCTTACATAAACAGTAATACAAGGGGTGTTATGAGCCATATT
CAACGGGAAACGTCGAGGCCGCGATTAAATTCCAACATGGATGCTGATTTATATGGGTATAAATGGGCTC
GCGATAATGTCGGGCAATCAGGTGCGACAATCTATCGCTTGTATGGGAAGCCCGATGCGCCAGAGTTGTT
TCTGAAACATGGCAAAGGTAGCGTTGCCAATGATGTTACAGATGAGATGGTCAGACTAAACTGGCTGACG
GAATTTATGCCTCTTCCGACCATCAAGCATTTTATCCGTACTCCTGATGATGCATGGTTACTCACCACTG
CGATCCCCGGAAAAACAGCATTCCAGGTATTAGAAGAATATCCTGATTCAGGTGAAAATATTGTTGATGC
GCTGGCAGTGTTCCTGCGCCGGTTGCATTCGATTCCTGTTTGTAATTGTCCTTTTAACAGCGATCGCGTA
TTTCGTCTCGCTCAGGCGCAATCACGAATGAATAACGGTTTGGTTGATGCGAGTGATTTTGATGACGAGC
GTAATGGCTGGCCTGTTGAACAAGTCTGGAAAGAAATGCATAAACTTTTGCCATTCTCACCGGATTCAGT
CGTCACTCATGGTGATTTCTCACTTGATAACCTTATTTTTGACGAGGGGAAATTAATAGGTTGTATTGAT
GTTGGACGAGTCGGAATCGCAGACCGATACCAGGATCTTGCCATCCTATGGAACTGCCTCGGTGAGTTTT
CTCCTTCATTACAGAAACGGCTTTTTCAAAAATATGGTATTGATAATCCTGATATGAATAAATTGCAGTT
TCATTTGATGCTCGATGAGTTTTTCTAATCAGAATTGGTTAATTGGTTGTAACACTGGCAGAGCATTACG
CTGACTTGACGGGACGGCGCAAGCTCATGACCAAAATCCCTTAACGTGAGTTACGCGTCGTTCCACTGAG
CGTCAGAGGTATCACTAGTATTACAGAGGTAAGTTATAACAGTCGCCTAACCC
