>Addgene plasmid #103311 | LSB-hsa-miR-195-3p | depositor partial sequence | sequence record 195672 | hsa-miR-195-3p target
GGAGCAGCACAGCCAATATTGG
