>Addgene plasmid #103311 | LSB-hsa-miR-195-3p | addgene partial sequence | sequence record 270586 | mKate2-F 5'-ACCCGCTAAGAACCTCAAGA-3'
TCAAGGAGGCCGACAAAGAGACATACGTCGAGCAGCACGAGGTGGCTGTGGCCAGATACTGCGACCTCCC
TAGCAAACTGGGGCACAAACTTAATTGAGAATTCTACCACCCAGCTTTCTTGTACAAAGTGGTACGTCTC
AAGACCAGAGGTCTCTGCTTCTGACCGGGGAGCAGCACAGCCAATATTGGGGAGCAGCACAGCCAATATT
GGGGAGCAGCACAGCCAATATTGGGGAGCAGCACAGCCAATATTGGCAACCAGAAGAGACCTGTGCTTCA
CTCCTCAGGTGCAGGCTGCCTATCAGAAGGTGGTGGCTGGTGTGGCCAATGCCCTGGCTCACAAATACCA
CTGAGATCTTTTTCCCTCTGCCAAAAATTATGGGGACATCATGAAGCCCCTTGAGCATCTGACTTCTGGC
TAATAAAGGAAATTTATTTTCATTGCAATAGTGTGTTGGAATTTTTTGTGTCTCTCACTCGGAAGGACAT
ATGGGAGGGCAAATCATTTAAAACATCAGAATGAGTATTTGGTTTAGAGTTTGGCAACATATGCCCATAT
GCTGGCTGCCATGAACAAA
